>Addgene plasmid #247334 | pEF1-H2B-mRFP1-pcdk1-EGFP1-FRT | addgene full sequence | sequence record 492445 | Addgene NGS Result
AACCACAACTAGAATGCAGTGAAAAAAATGCTTTATTTGTGAAATTTGTGATGCTATTGCTTTATTTGTA
ACCATTATAAGCTGCAATAAACAAGTTGGGGTGGGCGAAGAACTCCAGCATGAGATCCCCGCGCTGGAGG
ATCATCCAGCCGGCGTCCCGGAAAACGATTCCGAAGCCCAACCTTTCATAGAAGGCGGCGGTGGAATCGA
AATCTCGTAGTACGTGCTATTCCTTTGCCCTCGGACGAGTGCTGGGGCGTCGGTTTCCACTATCGGCGAG
TACTTCTACACAGCCATCGGTCCAGACGGCCGCGCTTCTGCGGGCGATTTGTGTACGCCCGACAGTCCCG
GCTCCGGATCGGACGATTGCGTCGCATCGACCCTGCGCCCAAGCTGCATCATCGAAATTGCCGTCAACCA
AGCTCTGATAGAGTTGGTCAAGACCAATGCGGAGCATATACGCCCGGAGCCGCGGCGATCCTGCAAGCTC
CGGATGCCTCCGCTCGAAGTAGCGCGTCTGCTGCTCCATACAAGCCAACCACGGCCTCCAGAAGAAGATG
TTGGCGACCTCGTATTGGGAATCCCCGAACATCGCCTCGCTCCAGTCAATGACCGCTGTTATGCGGCCAT
TGTCCGTCAGGACATTGTTGGAGCCGAAATCCGCGTGCACGAGGTGCCGGACTTCGGGGCAGTCCTCGGC
CCAAAGCATCAGCTCATCGAGAGCCTGCGCGACGGACGCACTGACGGTGTCGTCCATCACAGTTTGCCAG
TGATACACATGGGGATCAGCAATCGCGCATATGAAATCACGCCATGTAGTGTATTGACCGATTCCTTGCG
GTCCGAATGGGCCGAACCCGCTCGTCTGGCTAAGATCGGCCGCAGCGATCGCATCCATGGCCTCCGCGAC
CGGCTGCAGAACAGCGGGCAGTTCGGTTTCAGGCAGGTCTTGCAACGTGACACCCTGTGCACGGCGGGAG
ATGCAATAGGTCAGGCTCTCGCTGAATTCCCCAATGTCAAGCACTTCCGGAATCGGGAGCGCGGCCGATG
CAAAGTGCCGATAAACATAACGATCTTTGTAGAAACCATCGGCGCAGCTATTTACCCGCAGGACATATCC
ACGCCCTCCTACATCGAAGCTGAAAGCACGAGATTCTTCGCCCTCCGAGAGCTGCATCAGGTCGGAGACG
CTGTCGAACTTTTCGATCAGAAACTTCTCGACAGACGTCGCGGTGAGTTCAGGCTTTTTGGCCAAGGAAG
TTCCTATACTTTCTAGAGAATAGGAACTTCGGAATAGGAACTTCTAGGTACGTGAACCATCACCCT
[91 nt withheld, positions 1327-1417]
G
[124 nt withheld, positions 1419-1542]
GGGGATACCCCCTAGAGCCCCAGCTGGTTCTTTCCGCCTCAGAAGCCATAGAGCCCACCGCATCCCCAGC
ATGCCTGCTATTGTCTTCCCAATCCTCCCCCTTGCTGTCCTGCCCCACCCCACCCCCCAGAATAGAATGA
CACCTACTCAGACAATGCGATGCAATTTCCTCATTTTATTAGGAAAGGACAGTGGGAGTGGCACCTTCCA
GGGTCAAGGAAGGCACGGGGGAGGGGCAAACAACAGATGGCTGGCAACTAGAAGGCACAGTCGAGGCTGA
TCAGCGGGTTTAAACGGGCCCTCTAGACTCGAGCGGCCGCCACTGTGCTGGATCCGGTAGCGGGCCCGCG
GTACCGTCGACTGCAGAATTCGAAGCTTGAGCTCGAGATCTGAGTCCGGACTTGTACAGCTCGTCCATGC
CGAGAGTGATCCCGGCGGCGGTCACGAACTCCAGCAGGACCATGTGATCGCGCTTCTCGTTGGGGTCTTT
GCTCAGGGCGGACTGGGTGCTCAGGTAGTGGTTGTCGGGCAGCAGCACGGGGCCGTCGCCGATGGGGGTG
TTCTGCTGGTAGTGGTCGGCGAGCTGCACGCTGCCGTCCTCGATGTTGTGGCGGATCTTGAAGTTCACCT
TGATGCCGTTCTTCTGCTTGTCGGCCATGATATAGACGTTGTGGCTGTTGTAGTTGTACTCCAGCTTGTG
CCCCAGGATGTTGCCGTCCTCCTTGAAGTCGATGCCCTTCAGCTCGATGCGGTTCACCAGGGTGTCGCCC
TCGAACTTCACCTCGGCGCGGGTCTTGTAGTTGCCGTCGTCCTTGAAGAAGATGGTGCGCTCCTGGACGT
AGCCTTCGGGCATGGCGGACTTGAAGAAGTCGTGCTGCTTCATGTGGTCGGGGTAGCGGCTGAAGCACTG
CACGCCGTAGGTCAGGGTGGTCACGAGGGTGGGCCAGGGCACGGGCAGCTTGCCGGTGGTGCAGATGAAC
TTCAGGGTCAGCTTGCCGTAGGTGGCATCGCCCTCGCCCTCGCCGGACACGCTGAACTTGTGGCCGTTTA
CGTCGCCGTCCAGCTCGACCAGGATGGGCACCACCCCGGTGAACAGCTCCTCGCCCTTGCTCACCATGGT
GGCGACCGGATCTGCAGAATTCCACCACACTGGACTAGTGGATCCGAGCTCGGTACCAAGCTTCGGCTTA
TTATTCCGCGGCGGCCGCAGCGGCAGCTACAACAACCGCGTCGCTCTCCGCTCAATTTCCAAGAGCCAGC
TTTGAAGCCAAGTGCGAGCAGTTTCAAACTCACCGCGCTAAAGGGCCCCGGATTCACCAATCGGGTAGCC
CGTAGACTTTCAAAGCAGCCAATCAGAGCCCAGCTACGCTGGGCAGGCCTTCCCGGGTGGCTAGAGCGCG
AAAGAAAGAGGAAAGGGCGGCTAGAGAAAAAGCAGGAGGGCGGGCGCCAACTGAGTGCGAGCGCAAGCGC
TCTCCTCCAGTCGGGAGAGTGTCGTCCTACTGTTTCTAGTCAGCGGAGCAGGAAGCTACTGTTCGCTCCG
TTCTTCTTTTAAATTTTTTCTCCCAGCATTGGCACAGTTCAAATTTATTATACTCAAAATAGCTCATCAA
AAAAGTGATATTGTGTTTACATCGAGATTCCATTACTTTCACTCCTAATACTTAGGGTTAGGAGTGTATA
GTTATGTTTTTCTAAATGCGTGATTTGCGGGCTGGCTCCAAGGAGCACATTTCAGTGACCTTAAGAAGGA
AATGGAAAACTCAAAAGACCGCCTCAAAAATGTAAAGGAAAATTTATTATTTATATCGCTGTGCTTTGTT
TCTACCTCATTTTTGAATTTAATATTAAATTATTTTATTATTTACATTTTGTTTATTATACAATTAAAAA
CATTTGAAATGTATTAAATTTTAAAATATTTTCACATCAGAATTTTAAATATATAGAGAGAGGCGTGCAT
TTAGAGACTGGGTCTCATTATGTTGCGCATGCTGGCCTCCAAATCCTGGGCTCAAGCAATCGGCCTCAGC
CTCCAGCGCAGCTGAAGCTTTTAGGCGCCGGTGGAGTGGCGGCCCTCGGCGCGCTCGTACTGTTCCACGA
TGGTGTAGTCCTCGTTGTGGGAGGTGATGTCCAGCTTGATGTCGGTCTTGTAGGCGCCGGGCAGCTGCAC
GGGCTTCTTGGCCATGTAGGTGGTCTTGACCTCGGCGTCGTAGTGGCCGCCGTCCTTCAGCTTCAGCCTC
ATCTTGATCTCGCCCTTCAGGGCGCCGTCCTCGGGGTACATCCGCTCGGTGGAGGCCTCCCAGCCCATGG
TCTTCTTCTGCATTACGGGGCCGTCGGAGGGGAAGTTGGTGCCGCGCAGCTTCACCTTGTAGATGAACTC
GCCGTCCTGCAGGGAGGAGTCCTGGGTCACGGTCACCACGCCGCCGTCCTCGAAGTTCATCACGCGCTCC
CACTTGAAGCCCTCGGGGAAGGACAGCTTCAAGTAGTCGGGGATGTCGGCGGGGTGCTTCACGTAGGCCT
TGGAGCCGTACTGGAACTGAGGGGACAGGATGTCCCAGGCGAAGGGCAGGGGGCCGCCCTTGGTCACCTT
CAGCTTGGCGGTCTGGGTGCCCTCGTAGGGGCGGCCCTCGCCCTCGCCCTCGATCTCGAACTCGTGGCCG
TTCACGGAGCCCTCCATGCGCACCTTGAAGCGCATGAACTCCTTGATGACGTCCTCGGAGGAGGCCATCA
ACTTTATTATACAAAGTTG
[375 nt withheld, positions 4292-4666]
CATGCTAGCTCACGACACCTGAAATGGAAGAAAAAAACTTTGAACCACTGTCTGAGGCTTGAGAATGAAC
CAAGATCCAAACTCAAAAAGGGCAAATTCCAAGGAGAATTACATCAAGTGCCAAGCTGGCCTAACTTCAG
TCTCCACCCACTCAGTGTGGGGAAACTCCATCGCATAAAACCCCTCCCCCCAACCTAAAGACGACGTACT
CCAAAAGCTCGAGAACTAATCGAGGTGCCTGGACGGCGCCCGGTACTCCGTGGAGTCACATGAAGCGACG
GCTGAGGACGGAAAGGCCCTTTTCCTTTGTGTGGGTGACTCACCCGCCCGCTCTCCCGAGCGCCGCGTCC
TCCATTTTGAGCTCCCTGCAGCAGGGCCGGGAAGCGGCCATCTTTCCGCTCACGCAACTGGTGCCGACCG
GGCCAGCCTTGCCGCCCAGGGCGGGGCGATACACGGCGGCGCGAGGCCAGGCACCAGAGCAGGCCGGCCA
GCTTGAGACTACCCCCGTCCGATTCTCGGTGGCCGCGCTCGCAGGCCCCGCCTCGCCGAACATGTGCGCT
GGGACGCACGGGCCCCGTCGCCGCCCGCGGCCCCAAAAACCGAAATACCAGTGTGCAGATCTTGGCCCGC
ATTTACAAGACTATCTTGCCAGAAAAAAAGCGTCGCAGCAGGTCATCAAAAATTTTAAATGGCTAGAGAC
TTATCGAAAGCAGCGAGACAGGCGCGAAGGTGCCACCAGATTCGCACGCGGCGGCCCCAGCGCCCAGGCC
AGGCCTCAACTCAAGCACGAGGCGAAGGGGCTCCTTAAGCGCAAGGCCTCGAACTCTCCCACCCACTTCC
AACCCGAAGCTCGGGATCAAGAATCACGTACTGCAGCCAGGTGGAAGTAATTCAAGGCACGCAAGGGCCA
TAACCCGTAAAGAGGCCAGGCCCGCGGGAACCACACACGGCACTTACCTGTGTTCTGGCGGCAAACCCGT
TGCGAAAAAGAACGTTCACGGCGACTACTGCACTTATATACGGTTCTCCCCCACCCTCGGGAAAAAGGCG
GAGCCAGTACACGACATCACTTTCCCAGTTTACCCCGCGCCACCTTCTCTAGGCACCGGTTCAATTGCCG
ACCCCTCCCCCCAACTTCTCGGGGACTGTGGGCGATGTGCGCTCTGCCCACTGACGGGCACCGGAGCCTC
ACGGGATCTCCCGATCCGTCGACGTCAGGTGGCACTTTTCGGGGAAATGTGCGCGGAACCCCTATTTGTT
TATTTTTCTAAATACATTCAAATATGTATCCGCTCATGAGACAATAACCCTGATAAATGCTTCAATAATA
TTGAAAAAGGAAGAGTATGAGTATTCAACATTTCCGTGTCGCCCTTATTCCCTTTTTTGCGGCATTTTGC
CTTCCTGTTTTTGCTCACCCAGAAACGCTGGTGAAAGTAAAAGATGCTGAAGATCAGTTGGGTGCACGAG
TGGGTTACATCGAACTGGATCTCAACAGCGGTAAGATCCTTGAGAGTTTTCGCCCCGAAGAACGTTTTCC
AATGATGAGCACTTTTAAAGTTCTGCTATGTGGCGCGGTATTATCCCGTATTGACGCCGGGCAAGAGCAA
CTCGGTCGCCGCATACACTATTCTCAGAATGACTTGGTTGAGTACTCACCAGTCACAGAAAAGCATCTTA
CGGATGGCATGACAGTAAGAGAATTATGCAGTGCTGCCATAACCATGAGTGATAACACTGCGGCCAACTT
ACTTCTGACAACGATCGGAGGACCGAAGGAGCTAACCGCTTTTTTGCACAACATGGGGGATCATGTAACT
CGCCTTGATCGTTGGGAACCGGAGCTGAATGAAGCCATACCAAACGACGAGCGTGACACCACGATGCCTG
TAGCAATGGCAACAACGTTGCGCAAACTATTAACTGGCGAACTACTTACTCTAGCTTCCCGGCAACAATT
AATAGACTGGATGGAGGCGGATAAAGTTGCAGGACCACTTCTGCGCTCGGCCCTTCCGGCTGGCTGGTTT
ATTGCTGATAAATCTGGAGCCGGTGAGCGTGGGTCTCGCGGTATCATTGCAGCACTGGGGCCAGATGGTA
AGCCCTCCCGTATCGTAGTTATCTACACGACGGGGAGTCAGGCAACTATGGATGAACGAAATAGACAGAT
CGCTGAGATAGGTGCCTCACTGATTAAGCATTGGTAACTGTCAGACCAAGTTTACTCATATATACTTTAG
ATTGATTTAAAACTTCATTTTTAATTTAAAAGGATCTAGGTGAAGATCCTTTTTGATAATCTCATGACCA
AAATCCCTTAACGTGAGTTTTCGTTCCACTGAGCGTCAGACCCCGTAGAAAAGATCAAAGGATCTTCTTG
AGATCCTTTTTTTCTGCGCGTAATCTGCTGCTTGCAAACAAAAAAACCACCGCTACCAGCGGTGGTTTGT
TTGCCGGATCAAGAGCTACCAACTCTTTTTCCGAAGGTAACTGGCTTCAGCAGAGCGCAGATACCAAATA
CTGTTCTTCTAGTGTAGCCGTAGTTAGGCCACCACTTCAAGAACTCTGTAGCACCGCCTACATACCTCGC
TCTGCTAATCCTGTTACCAGTGGCTGCTGCCAGTGGCGATAAGTCGTGTCTTACCGGGTTGGACTCAAGA
CGATAGTTACCGGATAAGGCGCAGCGGTCGGGCTGAACGGGGGGTTCGTGCACACAGCCCAGCTTGGAGC
GAACGACCTACACCGAACTGAGATACCTACAGCGTGAGCTATGAGAAAGCGCCACGCTTCCCGAAGGGAG
AAAGGCGGACAGGTATCCGGTAAGCGGCAGGGTCGGAACAGGAGAGCGCACGAGGGAGCTTCCAGGGGGA
AACGCCTGGTATCTTTATAGTCCTGTCGGGTTTCGCCACCTCTGACTTGAGCGTCGATTTTTGTGATGCT
CGTCAGGGGGGCGGAGCCTATGGAAAAACGCCAGCAACGCGGCCTTTTTACGGTTCCTGGCCTTTTGCTG
GCCTTTTGCTCACATGTTCTTTCCTGCGTTATCCCCTGATTCTGTGGATAACCGTATTACCGCCTTTGAG
TGAGCTGATACCGCTCGCCGCAGCCGAACGACCGAGCGCAGCGAGTCAGTGAGCGAGGAAGCGGAAGAGC
GCCCAATACGCAAACCGCCTCTCCCCGCGCGTTGGCCGATTCATTAATGCAGCTGGCACGACAGGTTTCC
CGACTGGAAAGCGGGCAGTGAGCGCAACGCAATTAATGTGAGTTAGCTCACTCATTAGGCACCCCAGGCT
TTACACTTTATGCTTCCGGCTCGTATGTTGTGTGGAATTGTGAGCGGATAACAATTTCACACAGGAAACA
GCTATGACCATGATTACGCCAAGCTCTAGCTAGAGGTCGACGGTATACAGACATGATAAGATACATTGAT
GAGTTTGGACA
Features (pLannotate 1.2.2; 20 found; start..end, strand, type, name):
     92..217     -  CDS            ble (fragment): BLE_KLEPN - Experimental evidence at protein level: Swiss-Prot protein existence level 1. Binding protein with a strong affinity to the bleomycin family of antibiotics. Binds to CL990; an antimitotic-antibiotic compound. From Klebsiella pneumoniae.
    227..1249    -  CDS            HygR: aminoglycoside phosphotransferase from E. coli; aph(4)-Ia; confers resistance to hygromycin
   1257..1304    -  protein_bind   FRT: FLP-mediated recombination occurs in the 8-bp core sequence TCTAGAAA (Turan and Bode, 2011). FLP recombinase from the Saccharomyces cerevisiae 2μ plasmid
   1309..1542    -  rep_origin     f1 ori (fragment) (sequence partly withheld): f1 bacteriophage origin of replication; arrow indicates direction of (+) strand synthesis
   1563..1584    -  promoter       SV40 promoter (fragment): SV40 enhancer and early promoter
   1588..1812    -  polyA_signal   bGH poly(A) signal: bovine growth hormone polyadenylation signal
   1883..1942    -  misc_feature   MCS (fragment): multiple cloning site
   1943..2659    -  CDS            EGFP: EGFP is a basic (constitutively fluorescent) green fluorescent protein published in 1996, derived from Aequorea victoria. It is reported to be a rapidly-maturing weak dimer with moderate acid sensitivity.
   3593..4270    -  CDS            mRFP1: monomeric derivative of DsRed (Campbell et al., 2002) mammalian codon-optimized
   4271..4291    -  protein_bind   attB3: mutant version of attB; core recombination site for the Gateway® BP reaction BP Clonase™
   4292..4669    -  CDS            H2BC12 (sequence partly withheld): H2B1K_HUMAN - Also known as H2BFT Experimental evidence at protein level: Swiss-Prot protein existence level 1. Has broad antibacterial activity. May contribute to the formation of the functional antimicrobial barrier of the colonic epithelium, and to the bactericidal activity of amniotic fluid. From Homo sapiens (Human).
   4676..5854    -  promoter       EF-1α promoter: strong constitutive promoter for human elongation factor EF-1α
   5908..6012    +  promoter       AmpR promoter: bla
   6013..6873    +  CDS            AmpR: β-lactamase; bla; confers resistance to ampicillin, carbenicillin, and related antibiotics
   7044..7632    +  rep_origin     ori: high-copy-number ColE1/pMB1/pBR322/pUC origin of replication
   7815..7907    +  CDS            lacI (fragment): lac repressor; lacI; The lac repressor binds to the lac operator to inhibit transcription in E. coli. This inhibition can be relieved by adding lactose or isopropyl-β-D-thiogalactopyranoside (IPTG).
   7920..7941    +  protein_bind   CAP binding site: CAP binding activates transcription in the presence of cAMP. E. coli catabolite activator protein
   7956..7986    +  promoter       lac promoter: promoter for the E. coli lac operon
   7994..8010    +  protein_bind   lac operator: The lac repressor binds to the lac operator to inhibit transcription in E. coli. This inhibition can be relieved by adding lactose or isopropyl-β-D-thiogalactopyranoside (IPTG). lac repressor encoded by lacI
   8083..97      -  polyA_signal   SV40 poly(A) signal (across the origin): SV40 polyadenylation signal
