[The description below was written by a language model from this plasmid's Addgene catalogue record and pLannotate feature annotations shown in this document.]
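Description:
pEF1-H2B-mRFP1-pcdk1-EGFP1-FRT is an 8.1 kb mammalian expression plasmid assembled from two Invitrogen Flp-In vectors, pcDNA5/FRT and pEF5/FRT/V5-DEST. It is propagated in E. coli through a high-copy ColE1/pUC-type origin with ampicillin resistance (bla under its own promoter). Remnants of an f1 origin, an SV40 promoter, a lac promoter/operator region and a bleomycin-resistance gene are also annotated as backbone fragments.

The main payload is human histone H2B, catalogued as H2BC11. The annotation software matched it to the closely related H2BC12. It is driven by the strong constitutive EF-1α promoter and fused at its C terminus to the monomeric red fluorescent protein mRFP1, with an attB3 Gateway recombination scar forming the junction between the two coding sequences. Downstream in the same orientation lies an EGFP coding sequence followed by a bGH polyadenylation signal. The roughly 900 bp between mRFP1 and EGFP carries no annotation. The plasmid name suggests that it holds a cdk1 promoter driving EGFP, but the record does not explicitly confirm this. The stated purpose describes the EGFP as monomeric, whereas the feature table simply calls it EGFP.

A single FRT site sits immediately upstream of a hygromycin resistance gene that has no annotated promoter of its own and ends in an SV40 poly(A) signal. This is the usual Flp-In arrangement, in which FLP-mediated integration into a genomic FRT docking site activates the marker and allows hygromycin selection of isogenic stable lines. The construct thus labels chromatin red alongside free green EGFP, and the associated publication concerns nucleosome dynamics and chromatin accessibility in living mammalian cells.
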