Addgene plasmid #247334: pEF1-H2B-mRFP1-pcdk1-EGFP1-FRT
Purpose: Expresses histone H2B fused with mRFP1, together with monomeric EGFP
Depositing lab: Kazuhiro Maeshima. Depositing organization: National Institute of Genetics. Publication: Local nucleosome dynamics facilitate chromatin accessibility in living mammalian cells. Hihara S, Pack CG, Kaizu K, Tani T, Hanafusa T, Nozaki T, Takemoto S, Yoshimi T, Yokota H, Imamoto N, Sako Y, Kinjo M, Takahashi K, Nagai T, Maeshima K. Cell Rep. 2012 Dec 27;2(6):1645-56. doi: 10.1016/j.celrep.2012.11.008. Epub 2012 Dec 13. PubMed 23246002.
Backbone
  Vector backbone: pcDNA5/FRT& pEF5/FRT/V5- DEST
  Backbone manufacturer: Invitrogen; V601020 &Invitrogen; V602020
  Vector type: Mammalian Expression
  Selectable markers: Hygromycin
Growth in bacteria
  Bacterial resistance: Ampicillin, 100 μg/mL
  Growth temperature: 37°C
  Growth strain: DH5alpha
  Copy number: High Copy
Gene/Insert
  Gene/Insert name: H2B (H2BC11)
  Species: H. sapiens (human), Synthetic
  Insert size (bp): 1078
  Entrez Gene: H2BC11 (a.k.a. H2B/r, H2BFR, H2BJ, HIST1H2BJ)
  Promoter: EF1α
  Tag / fusion protein: mRFP1 (C terminal on insert)
  Cloning method: Other
  Sequencing primers: 5′ EF-1a Forward
Terms and licenses: Academic/Nonprofit Terms; Industry Terms: Not Available to Industry
How to cite: pEF1-H2B-mRFP1-pcdk1-EGFP1-FRT was a gift from Kazuhiro Maeshima (Addgene plasmid # 247334 ; http://n2t.net/addgene:247334 ; RRID:Addgene_247334)
